Addgene plasmid #14693: pcDNA3 barr1 HA
Depositing lab: Robert Lefkowitz. Depositing organization: Duke University. Publication: Beta-arrestin-dependent formation of beta2 adrenergic receptor-Src protein kinase complexes. Luttrell LM, Ferguson SS, Daaka Y, Miller WE, Maudsley S, Della Rocca GJ, Lin F, Kawakatsu H, Owada K, Luttrell DK, Caron MG, Lefkowitz RJ. Science. 1999 Jan 29. 283(5402):655-61. 10.1126/science.283.5402.655 PubMed 9924018.
Backbone
  Vector backbone: pcDNA3
  Backbone manufacturer: Invitrogen
  Backbone size w/o insert (bp): 5400
  Vector type: Mammalian Expression
  Selectable markers: Neomycin (select with G418)
Growth in bacteria
  Bacterial resistance: Ampicillin, 100 μg/mL
  Growth temperature: 37°C
  Growth strain: DH5alpha
  Copy number: High Copy
Gene/Insert
  Gene/Insert name: beta arrestin 1 (alt names: arrestin 2; arrb1)
  Species: R. norvegicus (rat)
  Insert size (bp): 1300
  GenBank ID: NM_012910
  Entrez Gene: Arrb1 (a.k.a. BARRES)
  Tag / fusion protein: HA (C terminal on insert)
  Cloning method: Restriction Enzyme
  Sequencing primers: 5′ T7; 3′ SP6
Terms and licenses: Academic/Nonprofit Terms; Industry Terms: Not Available to Industry
How to cite: pcDNA3 barr1 HA was a gift from Robert Lefkowitz (Addgene plasmid # 14693 ; http://n2t.net/addgene:14693 ; RRID:Addgene_14693)
