[The description below was written by a language model from this plasmid's Addgene catalogue record.]
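Description:
pcDNA3 barr1 HA is a mammalian expression plasmid built on the commercial pcDNA3 backbone (about 5.4 kb without insert). It carries the rat (Rattus norvegicus) beta-arrestin 1 coding sequence, also known as arrestin 2 or Arrb1. The insert is roughly 1.3 kb, was introduced by restriction enzyme cloning, and bears an HA epitope tag at its C terminus, so the expressed protein can be detected or immunoprecipitated with anti-HA antibodies without a beta-arrestin-specific reagent. The plasmid is maintained in E. coli as a high-copy construct under ampicillin selection. It also carries a neomycin resistance marker, which allows G418 selection of stably transfected mammalian cells in addition to transient use.

The record does not list the promoter or provide a feature table. However, pcDNA3 is a standard vector in which the insert is normally driven by the strong constitutive CMV immediate-early promoter and followed by a polyadenylation signal. The use of T7 and SP6 as the 5′ and 3′ sequencing primers fits the usual pcDNA3 arrangement, where these phage promoter sites flank the multiple cloning site.

Beta-arrestin 1 is an adaptor protein that binds activated, phosphorylated G protein-coupled receptors, mediating their desensitization and internalization and scaffolding downstream signalling proteins. The associated publication concerns beta-arrestin-dependent assembly of complexes between the beta2 adrenergic receptor and the Src kinase. This suggests the construct is suited to overexpressing tagged beta-arrestin 1 in cultured mammalian cells for co-immunoprecipitation, localization and receptor signalling studies.
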