>Addgene plasmid #14693 | pcDNA3 barr1 HA | addgene partial sequence | sequence record 21244 | CMV-F 5'-CGCAAATGGGCGGTAGGCGTG-3'
CNGAGCTCTCTGGCTAACTAGAGAACCCACTGCTTACTGGCTTATCGAAATTAATACGACTCACTATAGG
GAGACCCAAGCTTGGTACCGAGCTCGGATCCACTAGTAACGGCCGCCAGTGTGCTGGAATTCTGCAGATC
GGACCATGGGCGACAAAGGGACACGAGTGTTCAAGAAGGCAAGCCCCAATGGAAAGCTCACCGTCTACCT
GGGAAAGCGGGACTTTGTGGACCACATTGACCTGGTGGACCCCGTGGATGGCGTGGTCCTGGTGGATCCT
GAGTATCTCAAAGAAAGGCGAGTCTACGTGACACTGACCTGCGCCTTCCGGTATGGCCGGGAAGACCTGG
ATGTCTTGGGTCTGACTTTTCGCAAAGACCTGTTTGTGGCTAACGTGCAGTCCTTCCCACCGGCCCCTGA
GGACAAGAAGCCACTGACTCGGCTACAAGAGCGACTCATCAAGAAGCTGGGCGAGCATGCCTACCCCTTC
ACCTTTGAGATCCCGCCAAACCTTCCGTGCTCAGTCACATTGCAACCTGGGCCTGAGGACACAGGGAAGG
CCTGCGGTGTGGATTATGAAGTGAAAGCCTTCTGTGCTGAGAACCTGGAGGAGAAGATCCACAAAAGGAA
TTCTGTGCGGCTAGTCATCCGGAAGGTTCAATATGCCCCTGAGAGGCCTGGCCCTCAGCCCACGGCTGAG
ACCACCAGACAGTTCCTCATGTCGGACAAGCCCCTGCACCTTGAGGCATCTCTGGATAAGGAGATCTATT
ATCATGGAGAACCCATCAGCGTCAATGTCCATGTCACCAACAACACCAACAAGACTGTGAAGAAGATCAA
GATCTCGGTGCGCCAGTATGCAGAC
