>Addgene plasmid #14693 | pcDNA3 barr1 HA | addgene partial sequence | sequence record 36666 | SP6 5'-ATTTAGGTGACACTATAG-3'
AAGCGTAGTCTGGGACGTCGTATGGGTATCTGTTGTTGAGGTGTGGAGAGCCGGTGCCATCATCCTCTTC
GTCCTTGTCATCCTTCATGCCTTTCAGCCGCTGACGAGCAAAGTCCTCAAACACAATGTCGTCATCATTG
GTGTCAAGCTCTATGAGATTGGTGTCTACTGGAGTCTCGCTCTCTGGAACTTCCCGATGTGGGGGCTCCT
CTTTAGGCTTGGGGTGCATTAAGGTAAAGGGCAGTTCCACAGCCACGTCACTGGATGCAAGGTCTCCCAA
CAGGCCGCCCCGGGACACCACCAGCTTCACTTTGACTTTGTAGGAAACAATGATACCCAGGATTTCACGG
TTGGCGCCTTCCCGCAACAGAGTGCTGGAAGCCAGATTTGTGTCTTCATGCTTGAGCTTCCCGTCGAGGG
CAAGCCCCCGCTTCTCTCTGTTGTTTGCCAGGAAGGGAGTCAGTGTGTAGACCTTGCAGAATGTTGAGCT
GGGTGCCACAGTATCATCAGCTTCCTCCATGGCCACTGGGCACTTGTACTGAGCTGTGTTGAAGAGACAG
ATGTCTGCATACTGGCGCACCGAGATCTTGATCTTCTTCACAGTCTTGTTGGTGTTGTTGGTGACATGGA
CATTGACGCTGATGGGTTCTCCATGATAATAGATCTCCTTATCCAGAGATGCCTCAAGGTGCAGGGGCTT
GTCCGACATGAGGAACTGTCTGGTGGTCTCAGCCGTGGGCTGAGGGCCAGGCCTCTCAGGGGCATATTGA
ACCTTCCGGATGACTAGCCGCACAGAATTCCTTTTGTGGATCTTCTCCTCCAGGTTCTCAGCACAGAAGG
CTTTCACTTCATAATCCACACCGCAGGCCTTCCCTGTGTCCTCAGGNCCCAGGTTGCAATGTGACTGANC
ACGGNAAGGTTTGNCGGG
